>Addgene plasmid #160922 | pAGM9121_pMOX | addgene full sequence | sequence record 316798 | Addgene NGS Result
GTGCCGAGGCACGAACCCAGTGGACATAAGCCTGTTCGGTTCGTAAGCTGTAATGCAAGTAGCGTATGCG
CTCACGCAACTGGTCCAGAACCTTGACCGAACGCAGCGGTGGTAACGGCGCAGTGGCGGTTTTCATGGCT
TGTTATGACTGTTTTTTTGGGGTACAGTCTATGCCTCGGGCATCCAAGCAGCAAGCGCGTTACGCCGTGG
GTCGATGTTTGATGTTATGGAGCAGCAACGATGTTACGCAGCAGGGCAGTCGCCCTAAAACAAAGTTAAA
CATCATGGGGGAAGCGGTGATCGCCGAAGTATCGACTCAACTATCAGAGGTAGTTGGCGTCATCGAGCGC
CATCTCGAACCGACGTTGCTGGCCGTACATTTGTACGGCTCCGCAGTGGATGGCGGCCTGAAGCCACACA
GCGATATTGATTTGCTGGTTACGGTGACCGTAAGGCTTGATGAAACAACGCGGCGAGCTTTGATCAACGA
CCTTTTGGAAACTTCGGCTTCCCCTGGAGAGAGCGAGATTCTCCGCGCTGTAGAAGTCACCATTGTTGTG
CACGACGACATCATTCCGTGGCGTTATCCAGCTAAGCGCGAACTGCAATTTGGAGAATGGCAGCGCAATG
ACATTCTTGCAGGTATCTTCGAGCCAGCCACGATCGACATTGATCTGGCTATCTTGCTGACAAAAGCAAG
AGAACATAGCGTTGCCTTGGTAGGTCCAGCGGCGGAGGAACTCTTTGATCCGGTTCCTGAACAGGATCTA
TTTGAGGCGCTAAATGAAACCTTAACGCTATGGAACTCGCCGCCCGACTGGGCTGGCGATGAGCGAAATG
TAGTGCTTACGTTGTCCCGCATTTGGTACAGCGCAGTAACCGGCAAAATCGCGCCGAAGGATGTCGCTGC
CGACTGGGCAATGGAGCGCCTGCCGGCCCAGTATCAGCCCGTCATACTTGAAGCTAGACAGGCTTATCTT
GGACAAGAAGAAGATCGCTTGGCCTCGCGCGCAGATCAGTTGGAAGAATTTGTCCATTACGTGAAAGGCG
AGATCACCAAGGTAGTCGGCAAATAATGTCTAGCTAGAAATTCGTTCAAGCCGACGCCGCTTCGCGGCGC
GGCTTAACTCAAGCGTTAGATGCACTAAGCACATAATTGCTCACAGCCAAACTATCAGGTCAAGTCTGCT
TTTATTATTTTTAAGCGTGCATAATAAGCCCTACACAAATTGGGAGATATATCATGCTGTCAGACCAAGT
TTACTCATATATACTTTAGATTGATTTAAAACTTCATTTTTAATTTAAAAGGATCTAGGTGAAGATCCTT
TTTGATAATCTCATGACCAAAATCCCTTAACGTGAGTTTTCGTTCCACTGAGCGTCAGACCCCGTAGAAA
AGATCAAAGGATCTTCTTGAGATCCTTTTTTTCTGCGCGTAATCTGCTGCTTGCAAACAAAAAAACCACC
GCTACCAGCGGTGGTTTGTTTGCCGGATCAAGAGCTACCAACTCTTTTTCCGAAGGTAACTGGCTTCAGC
AGAGCGCAGATACCAAATACTGTTCTTCTAGTGTAGCCGTAGTTAGGCCACCACTTCAAGAACTCTGTAG
CACCGCCTACATACCTCGCTCTGCTAATCCTGTTACCAGTGGCTGCTGCCAGTGGCGATAAGTCGTGTCT
TACCGGGTTGGACTCAAGACGATAGTTACCGGATAAGGCGCAGCGGTCGGGCTGAACGGGGGGTTCGTGC
ACACAGCCCAGCTTGGAGCGAACGACCTACACCGAACTGAGATACCTACAGCGTGAGCTATGAGAAAGCG
CCACGCTTCCCGAAGGGAGAAAGGCGGACAGGTATCCGGTAAGCGGCAGGGTCGGAACAGGAGAGCGCAC
GAGGGAGCTTCCAGGGGGAAACGCCTGGTATCTTTATAGTCCTGTCGGGTTTCGCCACCTCTGACTTGAG
CGTCGATTTTTGTGATGCTCGTCAGGGGGGCGGAGCCTATGGAAAAACGCCAGCAACGCGGCCTTTTTAC
GGTTCCTGCACTCTGTGGTCTCAAACGCGACGCGGAGAACGATCTCCTCGAGCTGCTCGCGGATCAGCTT
GTGGCCCGGTAATGGAACCAGGCCGACGGCACGCTCCTTGCGGACCACGGTGGCTGGCGAGCCCAGTTTG
TGAACGAGGTCGTTTAGAACGTCCTGCGCAAAGTCCAGTGTCAGATGAATGTCCTCCTCGGACCAATTCA
GCATGTTCTCGAGCAGCCATCTGTCTTTGGAGTAGAAGCGTAATCTCTGCTCCTCGTTACTGTACCGGAA
GAGGTAGTTTGCCTCGCCGCCCATAATGAACAGGTTCTCTTTCTGGTGGCCTGTGAGCAGCGGGGACGTC
TGGACGGCGTCGATGAGGCCCTTGAGGCGCTCGTAGTACTTGTTCGCGTCGCTGTAGCCGGCCGCGGTGA
CGATACCCACATAGAGGTCCTTGGCCATTAGTTTGATGAGGTGGGGCAGGATGGGCGACTCGGCATCGAA
ATTTTTGCCGTCGTCGTACAGTGTGATGTCACCATCGAATGTAATGAGCTGCAGCTTGCGATCTCGGATG
GTTTTGGAATGGAAGAACCGCGACATCTCCAACAGCTGGGCCGTGTTGAGAATGAGCCGGACGTCGTTGA
ACGAGGGGGCCACAAGCCGGCGTTTGCTGATGGCGCGGCGCTCGTCCTCGATGTAGAAGGCCTTTTCCAG
AGGCAGTCTCGTGAAGAAGCTGCCAACGCTCGGAACCAGCTGCACGAGCCGAGACAATTCGGGGGTGCCG
GCTTTGGTCATTTCAATGTTGTCGTCGATGAGGAGTTCGAGGTCGTGGAAGATTTCCGCGTAGCGGCGTT
TTGCCTCAGAGTTTACCATGAGGTCGTCCACTGCAGAGATGCCGTTGCTCTTCACCGCGTACAGGACGAA
CGGCGTGGCCAGCAGGCCCTTGATCCATTCTATGAGGCCATCTCGACGGTGTTCCTTGAGTGCGTACTCC
ACTCTGTAGCGACTGGACATCTCGAGACTGGGCTTGCTGTGCTGGATGCACCAATTAATTGTTGCCGCAT
GCATCCTTGCACCGCAAGTTTTTAAAACCCACTCGCTTTAGCCGTCGCGTAAAACTTGTGAATCTGGCAA
CTGAGGGGGTTCTGCAGCCGCAACCGAACTTTTCGCTTCGAGGACGCAGCTGGATGGTGTCATGTGAGGC
TCTGTTTGCTGGCGTAGCCTACAACGTGACCTTGCCTAACCGGACGGCGCTACCCACTGCTGTCTGTGCC
TGCTACCAGAAAATCACCAGAGCAGCAGAGGGCCGATGTGGCAACTGGTGGGGTGTCGGACAGGCTGTTT
CTCCACAGTGCAAATGCGGGTGAACCGGCCAGAAAGTAAATTCTTATGCTACCGTGCAGTGACTCCGACA
TCCCCAGTTTTTGCCCTACTTGATCACAGATGGGGTCAGCGCTGCCGCTAAGTGTACCCAACCGTCCCCA
CACGGTCCATCTATAAATACTGCTGCCAGTGCACGGTGGTGACATCAATCTAAAGTACAAAAACAAATCA
TACAAAATGCGAGACCACGAA
Features (pLannotate 1.2.2; 5 found; start..end, strand, type, name):
     23..46      +  promoter       Pc promoter (fragment): intI1 (promoter lies within the coding sequence); class 1 integron promoter
    222..278     +  CDS            GmR (fragment): gentamycin acetyltransferase; aacC1; confers resistance to gentamycin
    289..1076    +  CDS            SmR (fragment): aminoglycoside adenylyltransferase (Murphy, 1985); aadA; confers resistance to spectinomycin and streptomycin
   1417..2005    +  rep_origin     ori: high-copy-number ColE1/pMB1/pBR322/pUC origin of replication
   2065..3030    -  CDS            ISN1 (fragment): ISN1_YARLI - Protein inferred from homology: Swiss-Prot protein existence level 3. IMP-specific 5'-nucleotidase involved in IMP (inositol monophosphate) degradation. From Yarrowia lipolytica (strain CLIB 122 / E 150) (Yeast) (Candida lipolytica).
