[The description below was written by a language model from this plasmid's Addgene catalogue record and pLannotate feature annotations shown in this document.]
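Description:
pAGM9121_pMOX is a small (about 3.6 kb) synthetic-biology part plasmid that stores the methanol oxidase (MOX) promoter of the methylotrophic yeast Hansenula polymorpha as a reusable cloning module. It is built on the pAGM9121 backbone, which serves here as a storage vector for a single standardised part rather than as an expression vector. Propagation is in E. coli, where a high-copy ColE1/pUC-type origin drives replication. Selection relies on an aadA aminoglycoside adenylyltransferase gene, which confers spectinomycin (and streptomycin) resistance. The short class 1 integron Pc promoter fragment and the gentamicin acetyltransferase fragment annotated just upstream of aadA are most likely remnants of the integron context from which the resistance cassette was derived. They do not represent separate functional markers.

The automated annotation does not label the promoter insert itself. The only feature in the non-backbone region is a reverse-strand hit of roughly 1 kb to a Yarrowia lipolytica IMP 5'-nucleotidase (ISN1) fragment. This may reflect homology to genomic sequence adjacent to or overlapping the cloned H. polymorpha promoter region, but the record does not confirm that. The cloning sites flanking the insert are also not recorded.

According to the catalogue entry, the plasmid is one module in a promoter-shuffling system for episomal expression in Pichia pastoris. In that system, alternative promoter parts are combined with signal peptide parts and genes of interest to find the arrangements giving the best heterologous protein production, specifically of fungal peroxygenases in the associated work. The plasmid carries no yeast origin, yeast marker or coding payload, so the MOX promoter must be transferred into a suitable episomal yeast vector before use.
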