Addgene plasmid #160922: pAGM9121_pMOX
Purpose: Methanol oxidase (MOX) promoter module for episomal P. pastoris promoter shuffling
Depositing lab: Sylvestre Marillonnet. Depositing organization: Leibniz Institute of Plant Biochemistry (IPB). Publication: Improving the Heterologous Production of Fungal Peroxygenases through an Episomal Pichia pastoris Promoter and Signal Peptide Shuffling System. Pullmann P, Weissenborn MJ. ACS Synth Biol. 2021 Jun 2. doi: 10.1021/acssynbio.0c00641. PubMed 34075757.
Backbone
  Vector backbone: pAGM9121
  Vector type: Synthetic Biology
Growth in bacteria
  Bacterial resistance: Spectinomycin, 50 μg/mL
  Growth temperature: 37°C
  Growth strain: DH5alpha
  Copy number: High Copy
Gene/Insert
  Gene/Insert name: Methanol oxidase promoter (alt name: MOX)
  Species: Hansenula polymorpha
  Cloning method: Restriction Enzyme; 5′ cloning site Unknown (unknown if destroyed)
Terms and licenses: Academic/Nonprofit Terms; Industry Terms: Not Available to Industry
Depositor comments: Please visit https://www.biorxiv.org/content/10.1101/2020.12.23.424034v1 for bioRxiv preprint.
How to cite: pAGM9121_pMOX was a gift from Sylvestre Marillonnet (Addgene plasmid # 160922 ; http://n2t.net/addgene:160922 ; RRID:Addgene_160922)
